Addgene plasmid #123950: MTK0_057
Purpose: Encodes the hAAVS1 BxBI recognition site with Hygromycin resistance and mRuby2 landing pad with GFP dropout destination vector as a type 0 part to be used in the MTK system
Depositing lab: Hana El-Samad. Depositing organization: University of California, San Francisco (UCSF). Publication: A Toolkit for Rapid Modular Construction of Biological Circuits in Mammalian Cells. Fonseca JP, Bonny AR, Kumar GR, Ng AH, Town J, Wu QC, Aslankoohi E, Chen SY, Dods G, Harrigan P, Osimiri LC, Kistler AL, El-Samad H. ACS Synth Biol. 2019 Nov 15;8(11):2593-2606. doi: 10.1021/acssynbio.9b00322. Epub 2019 Nov 5. PubMed 31686495.
Backbone
  Vector backbone: self-made
  Vector type: Mammalian Expression
Growth in bacteria
  Bacterial resistance: Kanamycin, 50 μg/mL
  Growth temperature: 37°C
  Growth strain: DH5alpha
  Copy number: Unknown
Gene/Insert
  Gene/Insert name: BxBI LP on hAAVS1 (Hygro::mRuby)
  Species: Synthetic
  Cloning method: Restriction Enzyme; 5′ cloning site unknown (unknown if destroyed); 3′ cloning site unknown (unknown if destroyed)
Terms and licenses: Academic/Nonprofit Terms; Industry Terms: Not Available to Industry
Depositor comments: Type 0 parts are generally destination vectors in the MTK Please visit https://www.biorxiv.org/content/10.1101/506188v2 for BioRxiv preprint
How to cite: MTK0_057 was a gift from Hana El-Samad (Addgene plasmid # 123950 ; http://n2t.net/addgene:123950 ; RRID:Addgene_123950)
