[The description below was written by a language model from this plasmid's Addgene catalogue record and pLannotate feature annotations shown in this document.]
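Description:
MTK0_057 is a type 0 part of the Mammalian Toolkit (MTK), a modular cloning system for building genetic circuits in mammalian cells; type 0 parts generally serve as destination vectors. It sits on a self-made backbone classed as a mammalian expression vector and is propagated in E. coli through a high-copy ColE1/pUC-type origin with kanamycin selection (KanR, aph(3')-Ia). The full sequence record is 8,477 nt.

The payload is a synthetic landing-pad cassette intended for insertion at the human AAVS1 safe-harbour locus in intron 1 of PPP1R12C. Left and right AAVS1 homology arms flank the cargo so it can be placed in the genome by homology-directed repair, and a minimal FRT site lies just inside each arm. A loxP site sits upstream of the expression unit. That unit is driven by a CAG-type promoter (CMV enhancer, chicken β-actin promoter and chimeric β-actin/β-globin intron) and contains a hygromycin resistance gene followed by mRuby2, allowing drug selection and red-fluorescent identification of cells carrying the landing pad. A short segment annotated as a d4EGFP fragment follows mRuby2 and probably represents the ornithine decarboxylase-derived degradation tag rather than GFP itself. The unit ends at an SV40 poly(A) signal annotated on the reverse strand.

According to the catalogue entry, the cassette also carries a BxB1 recognition site, which would permit later serine-integrase-mediated, site-specific insertion of assembled circuits into the established landing pad, and a GFP dropout for screening assemblies. Neither of these elements was picked up in the automated feature table, so their positions are not stated in the record.
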