Features (pLannotate 1.2.2; 16 found; start..end, strand, type, name):
    209..242     +  protein_bind   FRT (minimal): supports FLP-mediated excision but not integration (Turan and Bode, 2011) FLP recombinase from the Saccharomyces cerevisiae 2μ plasmid
    247..1072    +  misc_feature   HA-R: right homology arm from the adeno-associated virus integration site (AAVS1) within intron 1 of the human PPP1R12C gene
   1240..2055    -  CDS            KanR: aminoglycoside phosphotransferase; aph(3')-Ia; confers resistance to kanamycin in bacteria or G418 (Geneticin®) in eukaryotes
   2280..2868    +  rep_origin     ori: high-copy-number ColE1/pMB1/pBR322/pUC origin of replication
   3192..3933    +  misc_feature   HA-L (fragment): left homology arm from the adeno-associated virus integration site (AAVS1) within intron 1 of the human PPP1R12C gene
   3938..3971    +  protein_bind   FRT (minimal): supports FLP-mediated excision but not integration (Turan and Bode, 2011) FLP recombinase from the Saccharomyces cerevisiae 2μ plasmid
   4573..4589    +  LTR            5' LTR (truncated) (fragment): truncated long terminal repeat from Moloney murine sarcoma virus
   4589..4622    -  protein_bind   loxP: Cre-mediated recombination occurs in the 8-bp core sequence (GCATACAT). Cre recombinase
   4644..4947    +  enhancer       CMV enhancer: human cytomegalovirus immediate early enhancer
   4949..5224    +  promoter       chicken β-actin promoter: No description available
   5225..6241    +  intron         chimeric intron: chimera between introns from chicken β-actin and rabbit β-globin
   6239..6307    +  CDS            HBB (fragment): HBB_LEPEU - Experimental evidence at protein level: Swiss-Prot protein existence level 1. Involved in oxygen transport from the lung to the various peripheral tissues. From Lepus europaeus (European hare).
   6365..7384    +  CDS            HygR: aminoglycoside phosphotransferase from E. coli; aph(4)-Ia; confers resistance to hygromycin
   7496..8203    +  CDS            mRuby2: mRuby2 is a basic (constitutively fluorescent) red fluorescent protein published in 2012, derived from Entacmaea quadricolor. It has moderate acid sensitivity.
   8209..8328    +  CDS            d4EGFP (fragment): EGFP destabilized by a mutated version of residues 422-461 of mouse ornithine decarboxylase, giving an in vivo half-life of ~4 hours mammalian codon-optimized
   8340..8469    -  polyA_signal   SV40 poly(A) signal: SV40 polyadenylation signal
>Addgene plasmid #123950 | MTK0_057 | addgene full sequence | sequence record 271459 | Addgene NGS Result
GTTACAGAGATGTTACGAACCCTGAACAGGTTGACTATTAATTGTGTCTGCTTGATGTGGACACCAGGTG
GCGCTGGACATCAGATTTGGAGAGGCAGTTGTCTAGGGAACCGGGCTCTGTGCCAGCGCAGGAGGCAGGC
TGGCTCTCCTATTCCAGGGATGCTCATCCAGGAAGGAAAGGTTGCATGCTGGACACACTAACCTTACAGA
AGTTCCTATTCTCTAGAAAGTATAGGAACTTCGAGTGATTGGTGACAGAAAAGCCCCATCCTTAGGCCTC
CTCCTTCCTAGTCTCCTGATATTGGGTCTAACCCCCACCTCCTGTTAGGCAGATTCCTTATCTGGTGACA
CACCCCCATTTCCTGGAGCCATCTCTCTCCTTGCCAGAACCTCTAAGGTTTGCTTACGATGGAGCCAGAG
AGGATCCTGGGAGGGAGAGCTTGGCAGGGGGTGGGAGGGAAGGGGGGGATGCGTGACCTGCCCGGTTCTC
AGTGGCCACCCTGCGCTACCCTCTCCCAGAACCTGAGCTGCTCTGACGCGGCCGTCTGGTGCGTTTCACT
GATCCTGGTGCTGCAGCTTCCTTACACTTCCCAAGAGGAGAAGCAGTTTGGAAAAACAAAATCAGAATAA
GTTGGTCCTGAGTTCTAACTTTGGCTCTTCACCTTTCTAGTCCCCAATTTATATTGTTCCTCCGTGCGTC
AGTTTTACCTGTGAGATAAGGCCAGTAGCCAGCCCCGTCCTGGCAGGGCTGTGGTGAGGAGGGGGGTGTC
CGTGTGGAAAACTCCCTTTGTGAGAATGGTGCGTCCTAGGTGTTCACCAGGTCGTGGCCGCCTCTACTCC
CTTTCTCTTTCTCCATCCTTCTTTCCTTAAAGAGTCCCCAGTGCTATCTGGGACATATTCCTCCGCCCAG
AGCAGGGTCCCGCTTCCCTAAGGCCCTGCTCTGGGCTTCTGGGTTTGAGTCCTTGGCAAGCCCAGGAGAG
GCGCTCAGGCTTCCCTGTCCCCCTTCCTCGTCCACCATCTCATGCCCCTGGCTCTCCTGCCCCTTCCCTA
CAGGGGTTCCTGGCTCTGCTCTACCTACTGCATTAAAAAAAAATTTTTTTTTTTCTAAGACAAGGTCTGA
CTCTGTCTCCCAGGCTGGAGTGCAGTGGTGCAATCACGCTCATAGCCTCAACCTCCCGGGCTCCAGTGGG
CCTCCCACCTCCGAGCGGCCGCGTGTTACAACCAATTAACCAATTCTGATTAGAAAAACTCATCGAGCAT
CAAATGAAACTGCAATTTATTCATATCAGGATTATCAATACCATATTTTTGAAAAAGCCGTTTCTGTAAT
GAAGGAGAAAACTCACCGAGGCAGTTCCATAGGATGGCAAGATCCTGGTATCGGTCTGCGATTCCGACTC
GTCCAACATCAATACAACCTATTAATTTCCCCTCGTCAAAAATAAGGTTATCAAGTGAGAAATCACCATG
AGTGACGACTGAATCCGGTGAGAATGGCAAAAGCTTATGCATTTCTTTCCAGACTTGTTCAACAGGCCAG
CCATTACGCTCGTCATCAAAATCACTCGCATCAACCAAACCGTTATTCATTCGTGATTGCGCCTGAGCGA
GGCGAAATACGCGATCGCTGTTAAAAGGACAATTACAAACAGGAATCGAATGCAACCGGCGCAGGAACAC
TGCCAGCGCATCAACAATATTTTCACCTGAATCAGGATATTCTTCTAATACCTGGAATGCTGTTTTCCCG
GGGATCGCAGTGGTGAGTAACCATGCATCATCAGGAGTACGGATAAAATGCTTGATGGTCGGAAGAGGCA
TAAATTCCGTCAGCCAGTTTAGTCTGACCATCTCATCTGTAACATCATTGGCAACGCTACCTTTGCCATG
TTTCAGAAACAACTCTGGCGCATCGGGCTTCCCATACAATCGATAGATTGTCGCACCTGATTGCCCGACA
TTATCGCGAGCCCATTTATACCCATATAAATCAGCATCCATGTTGGAATTTAATCGCGGCCTGGAGCAAG
ACGTTTCCCGTTGAATATGGCTCATAACACCCCTTGTATTACTGTTTATGTAAGCAGACAGTTTTATTGT
TCATGATGATATATTTTTATCTTGTGCAATGTAACATCAGAGATTTTGAGACACAACGTGGCTTTGTTGA
ATAAATCGAACTTTTGCTGAGTTGAAGGATCAGTCATGACCAAAATCCCTTAACGTGAGTTTTCGTTCCA
CTGAGCGTCAGACCCCGTAGAAAAGATCAAAGGATCTTCTTGAGATCCTTTTTTTCTGCGCGTAATCTGC
TGCTTGCAAACAAAAAAACCACCGCTACCAGCGGTGGTTTGTTTGCCGGATCAAGAGCTACCAACTCTTT
TTCCGAAGGTAACTGGCTTCAGCAGAGCGCAGATACCAAATACTGTTCTTCTAGTGTAGCCGTAGTTAGG
CCACCACTTCAAGAACTCTGTAGCACCGCCTACATACCTCGCTCTGCTAATCCTGTTACCAGTGGCTGCT
GCCAGTGGCGATAAGTCGTGTCTTACCGGGTTGGACTCAAGACGATAGTTACCGGATAAGGCGCAGCGGT
CGGGCTGAACGGGGGGTTCGTGCACACAGCCCAGCTTGGAGCGAACGACCTACACCGAACTGAGATACCT
ACAGCGTGAGCTATGAGAAAGCGCCACGCTTCCCGAAGGGAGAAAGGCGGACAGGTATCCGGTAAGCGGC
AGGGTCGGAACAGGAGAGCGCACGAGGGAGCTTCCAGGGGGAAACGCCTGGTATCTTTATAGTCCTGTCG
GGTTTCGCCACCTCTGACTTGAGCGTCGATTTTTGTGATGCTCGTCAGGGGGGCGGAGCCTATGGAAAAA
CGCCAGCAACGCGGCCTTTTTACGGTTCCTGGCCTTTTGCTGGCCTTTTGCTCACATGTTCTTTCCTGCG
TTATCCCCTGATTCTGTGGATAACCGTGCGGCCGCCAATCCACAACCAGTAAGGGCTGGCCCAGGTGTCT
GGCCCCACAGCTGAGCTCCTAACCGCACCGAGCCTCTCCAAAACATGGTCTTTTTTTGCTCCCCACTGCC
ACCACCATCACCGTCCCCTGCCTCATCCAGTCCCCCTTCCCATTCTCCAGAGACTTCCTGGGCCATCTCC
ATGACCTTCCAGACCAGCCTGGGCTTCACTCTCAAATCCAATGCTTTCTCTGACCTGCATTCTCTCCCCT
GGGCCTGTGCCGCTTTCTGTCTGCAGCTTGTGGCCTGGGTCACCTCTACGGCTGGCCCAGATCCTTCCCT
GCCGCCTCCTTCAGGTTCCGTCTTCCTCCACTCCCTCTTCCCCTTGCTCTCTGCTGTGTTGCTGCCCAAG
GATGCTCTTTCCGGAGCACTTCCTTCTCGGCGCTGCACCACGTGATGTCCTCTGAGCGGATCCTCCCCGT
GTCTGGGTCCTCTCCGGGCATCTCTCCTCCCTCACCCAACCCCATGCCGTCTTCACTCGCTGGGTTCCCT
TTTCCTTCTCCTTCTGGGGCCTGTGCCATCTCTCGTTTCTTAGGATGGCCTTCTCCGACGGATGTCTCCC
TTGCGTCCCGCCTCCCCTTCTTGTAGGCCTGCATCATCACCGTTTTTCTGGACAACCCCAAAGTACCCCG
TCTGCCTGGCTTTAGCCACCTCTCCATCCTCTTGCTTTCTTTGCCTGGACACCCCGTTCTCCTGTGGATT
CGGGTCACCTCTCACTCCTTTCATTTGGGCAGCTCCCCTACCCCCCTTACCTCTCTAGTCTGTGCTAGCT
CTTCCAGCCCCCTGTCATGGCATCTTCCAGGGGTCCGAGAGCTCAGCTAGTCTTCTTCCTCCAACCCGGG
CCCCTATGTCCACTTCAGGACAGCATGTTTGCTGCCTCCAGGGATCCTGTGTCCCCGAGCTGGGACCACC
TTATATTCCCAGGCCCTGAAGTTCCTATTCTCTAGAAAGTATAGGAACTTCCTGAACTGGCCGATAATTG
CAGACGATCGAATTCGAGTTGGCGCGCCTGTCATTCTAAATCTCTCTTTCAGCCTAAAGCTTTTTCCCCG
TATCCCCCCAGGTGTCTGCAGGCTCAAAGAGCAGCGAGAAGCGTTCAGAGGAAAGCGATCCCGTGCCACC
TTCCCCGTGCCCGGGCTGTCCCCGCACGCTGCCGGCTCGGGGATGCGGGGGGAGCGCCGGACCGGAGCGG
AGCCCCGGGCGGCTCGCTGCTGCCCCCTAGCGGGGGAGGGACGTAATTACATCCCTGGGGGCTTTGGGAG
GGGGCTGTCCCCGTGAGCTCCCAGGCGCGCCTGTCATTCTAAATCTCTCTTTCAGCCTAAAGCTTTTTCC
CCGTATCCCCCCAGGTGTCTGCAGGCTCAAAGAGCAGCGAGAAGCGTTCAGAGGAAAGCGATCCCGTGCC
ACCTTCCCCGTGCCCGGGCTGTCCCCGCACGCTGCCGGCTCGGGGATGCGGGGGGAGCGCCGGACCGGAG
CGGAGCCCCGGGCGGCTCGCTGCTGCCCCCTAGCGGGGGAGGGACGTAATTACATCCCTGGGGGCTTTGG
GGGGGGGCTGTCCCCGTGAGCTCAATAAAAGAGCCCACATAACTTCGTATAATGTATGCTATACGAAGTT
ATAACGCCATATATGGAGTTCCGCGTTACATAACTTACGGTAAATGGCCCGCCTGGCTGACCGCCCAACG
ACCCCCGCCCATTGACGTCAATAATGACGTATGTTCCCATAGTAACGCCAATAGGGACTTTCCATTGACG
TCAATGGGTGGAGTATTTACGGTAAACTGCCCACTTGGCAGTACATCAAGTGTATCATATGCCAAGTACG
CCCCCTATTGACGTCAATGACGGTAAATGGCCCGCCTGGCATTATGCCCAGTACATGACCTTATGGGACT
TTCCTACTTGGCAGTACATCTACGTATTAGTCATCGCTATTACCATGGTCGAGGTGAGCCCCACGTTCTG
CTTCACTCTCCCCATCTCCCCCCCCTCCCCACCCCCAATTTTGTATTTATTTATTTTTTAATTATTTTGT
GCAGCGATGGGGGCGGGGGGGGGGGGGGSGCGCGCCAGGCGGGGCGGGGCGGGGCGAGGGGCGGGGCGGG
GCGAGGCGGAGAGGTGCGGCGGCAGCCAATCAGAGCGGCGCGCTCCGAAAGTTTCCTTTTATGGCGAGGC
GGCGGCGGCGGCGGCCCTATAAAAAGCGAAGCGCGCGGCGGGCGGGAGTCGCTGCGCGCTGCCTTCGCCC
CGTGCCCCGCTCCGCCGCCGCCTCGCGCCGCCCGCCCCGGCTCTGACTGACCGCGTTACTCCCACAGGTG
AGCGGGCGGGACGGCCCTTCTCCTCCGGGCTGTAATTAGCGCTTGGTTTAATGACGGCTTGTTTCTTTTC
TGTGGCTGCGTGAAAGCCTTGAGGGGCTCCGGGAGGGCCCTTTGTGCGGGGGGAGCGGCTCGGGGGGTGC
GTGCGTGTGTGTGTGCGTGGGGAGCGCCGCGTGCGGCTCCGCGCTGCCCGGCGGCTGTGAGCGCTGCGGG
CGCGGCGCGGGGCTTTGTGCGCTCCGCAGTGTGCGCGAGGGGAGCGCGGCCGGGGGCGGTGCCCCGCGGT
GCGGGGGGGGCTGCGAGGGGAACAAAGGCTGCGTGCGGGGTGTGTGCGTGGGGGGGTGAGCAGGGGGTGT
GGGCGCGTCGGTCGGGCTGCAACCCCCCCTGCACCCCCCTCCCCGAGTTGCTGAGCACGGCCCGGCTTCG
GGTGCGGGGCTCCGTACGGGGCGTGGCGCGGGGCTCGCCGTGCCGGGCGGGGGGTGGCGGCAGGTGGGGG
TGCCGGGCGGGGCGGGGCCGCCTCGGGCCGGGGAGGGCTCGGGGGAGGGGCGCGGCGGCCCCCGGAGTGC
CGGCGGCTGTCGAGGCGCGGCGAGCCGCAGCCATTGCCTTTTATGGTAATCGTGCGAGAGGGCGCAGGGA
CTTCCTTTGTCCCAAATCTGTGCGGAGCCGAAATCTGGGAGGCGCCGCCGCACCCCCTCTAGCGGGCGCG
GGGCGAAGCGGTGCGGCGCCGGCAGGAAGGAAATGGGCGGGGAGGGCCTTCGTGCGTCGCCGCGCCGCCG
TCCCCTTCTCCCTCTCCAGCCTCGGGGCTGTCCGCGGGGGGACGGCTGCCTTCGGGGGGGACGGGGCAGG
GCGGGGTTCGGCTTCTGGCGTGTGACCGGCGGCTCTAGAGCCTCTGCTAACCATGTTCATGCCTTCTTCT
TTTTCCTACAGCTCCTGGGCAACGTGCTGGTTATTGTGCTGTCTCATCATTTTGGCAAAGAATTCGCCAC
TATGGTGGTTTGTCTGGTCAACCACCGCGGTCTCAGTGGTGTACGGTACAAACCAGGTTCTGGTAAAAAG
CCTGAACTCACCGCGACGTCTGTCGAGAAGTTTCTGATCGAAAAGTTCGACAGCGTGTCCGACCTGATGC
AGCTCTCGGAGGGCGAAGAATCTCGTGCTTTCAGCTTCGATGTAGGAGGGCGTGGATATGTCCTGCGGGT
AAATAGCTGCGCCGATGGTTTCTACAAAGATCGTTATGTTTATCGGCACTTTGCATCGGCCGCGCTCCCG
ATTCCGGAAGTGCTTGACATTGGGGAATTTAGCGAGAGCCTGACCTATTGCATCTCCCGCCGTGCACAGG
GTGTCACGTTGCAAGACCTGCCTGAAACCGAACTGCCCGCTGTTCTGCAACCGGTCGCGGAGGCCATGGA
TGCGATCGCTGCGGCCGATCTTAGCCAGACGAGCGGGTTCGGCCCATTCGGACCGCAAGGAATCGGTCAA
TACACTACATGGCGTGATTTCATATGCGCGATTGCTGATCCCCATGTGTATCACTGGCAAACTGTGATGG
ACGACACCGTCAGTGCGTCCGTCGCGCAGGCTCTCGATGAGCTGATGCTTTGGGCCGAGGACTGCCCCGA
AGTCCGGCACCTCGTGCACGCGGATTTCGGCTCCAACAATGTCCTGACGGACAATGGCCGCATAACAGCG
GTCATTGACTGGAGCGAGGCGATGTTCGGGGATTCCCAATACGAGGTCGCCAACATCTTCTTCTGGAGGC
CGTGGTTGGCTTGTATGGAGCAGCAGACGCGCTACTTCGAGCGGAGGCATCCGGAGCTTGCAGGATCGCC
GCGGCTCCGGGCGTATATGCTCCGCATTGGTCTTGACCAACTCTATCAGAGCTTGGTTGACGGCAATTTC
GATGATGCAGCTTGGGCGCAGGGTCGATGCGACGCAATCGTCCGATCCGGAGCCGGGACTGTCGGGCGTA
CACAAATCGCCCGCAGAAGCGCGGCCGTCTGGACCGATGGCTGTGTAGAAGTACTCGCCGATAGTGGAAA
CCGACGCCCCAGCACTCGTCCGAGGGCAAAGGAAGGATCCGGAAGCGGAGAGGGCAGAGGAAGTCTGCTA
ACATGCGGTGACGTCGAGGAGAATCCTGGACCTGGATCCCCCAAGAAGAAGAGGAAGGTGGAGGACGCCG
GATCCGTGTCCAAAGGAGAGGAGTTAATCAAGGAAAACATGAGAATGAAAGTTGTCATGGAGGGCTCCGT
TAATGGTCACCAATTCAAGTGTACAGGGGAAGGTGAAGGTAATCCTTACATGGGTACACAAACTATGAGA
ATTAAAGTAATTGAAGGCGGACCACTACCATTTGCATTTGACATTCTGGCAACGTCATTCATGTACGGAT
CACGAACTTTCATCAAGTACCCTAAAGGTATACCAGACTTTTTCAAGCAATCTTTTCCAGAGGGTTTTAC
ATGGGAAAGGGTTACAAGATACGAAGATGGGGGTGTCGTCACAGTTATGCAAGATACTTCATTAGAAGAT
GGCTGCCTTGTCTATCATGTGCAAGTAAGAGGGGTGAATTTTCCTTCTAACGGACCTGTGATGCAGAAAA
AGACCAAAGGTTGGGAACCAAATACTGAAATGATGTACCCAGCTGATGGAGGTTTGAGAGGCTACACACA
CATGGCGCTTAAAGTTGATGGTGGAGGTCATTTGTCTTGTAGTTTTGTTACCACTTATCGTTCTAAAAAG
ACTGTTGGCAATATCAAAATGCCAGGAATACATGCTGTAGACCACAGACTAGAAAGACTCGAAGAGAGCG
ATAACGAAATGTTCGTTGTACAGAGAGAGCATGCCGTAGCCAAATTTGCTGGCTTAGGCGGTGGTATGGA
TGAATTGTATAAGGGATCCCATGGCTTCCCGCCGGAGGTGGAGGAGCAGGATGATGGCGCGCTGCCCATG
TCTTGTGCCCAGGAGAGCGGGATGGACCGTCACCCTGCAGCCTGTGCTTCTGCTAGGATCAATGTGTAAC
TCGAGTGGCGATCCAGACATGATAAGATACATTGATGAGTTTGGACAAACCACAACTAGAATGCAGTGAA
AAAAATGCTTTATTTGTGAAATTTGTGATGCTATTGCTTTATTTGTAACCATTATAAGCTGCAATAAACG
CTGAGCA
